>Addgene plasmid #34233 | KHBD00075 | depositor partial sequence | sequence record 40800 | KHBD00075 sequence 1035 bps
ATGTTTGAAATGAAAAAGCCTTCGCAATGCCATTTGTGCGCCTCGTGTTTCTGTCACCTGAATCCCACGA
TAATTTTTTGCCTGGAAGTTCTGGCCAAGATCAAGGATCTCACTGGAATATGGTTAGAACAGAATGAACG
CCAGCCGCGTCATATTTGCCCATCTTGTTTAAATGACTTGAACACATCGATTAAGTTAAAGAAGCGCATT
CAACGAGTTCACAATGAAGCAACGCTGAGGCGGGAATCTGGGCTTGATGAGGATCTAGAAAGCACTGTAT
CCGATATAGAGCCAGAAGGGGATTCCAGTGACTTGGAATCGGAGGAATCATATGATTCAGAAAACTATCC
ATTTGACAAAAAAGCAGAGGAATCCGATATTGATTTAAATCTCGCCCATGAGGATAGGAGAAACGAACCA
CATAATCCTTATGATTCGGAAACCCCCTTAATATTTAAGCATAAAAATCCATTAATTGAGACTCCTTCAT
TTGCAAATGAAAACTTGCCTAACAAAGTCGATGCAAAAAGCCCAAAAAAGGGAAACTTTATACAAATTGG
AACCGATCTGAGACTACTTACAACGTATCCCTCTATTAAGGTAGTAAAGCCCCTTGCATTAGCTCCAGAA
GATGTGGCAGCTGAGAATGTACCCCCTGCAAAAAGGACAGCTCGGAAAATGCAATCCCTGGTGTGCCCTA
AGTGCGGAAGGGTCTTTAAGACTCCATACAACCTAAAGACGCATATGGTGCGCCACACGGGTGAGAAGAA
CTTTCCATGCACGTTCTGCGACAAGCGGTTCGTCACCAAGTATCTGGCTCGTCTACACGAACGAGTGCGC
CACATGGGCGAACAGCCGTTTGAGTGCAACTTCTGCTCGGCAACGTTTTTCACAAGTACAGCTAAGTCGA
GCCATGAGCGAATACGGCACATCAGAGATCTGAGGTACCAATGCGACCAGTGCACCAAGAGATTCAATAC
CAAGACCTGCTTGAATAAGCACAAGTTCCTGCACTCAGGTCTTAAGCCCTTTGAG
