>Addgene plasmid #34233 | KHBD00075 | addgene partial sequence | sequence record 41834 | M13-Rev 5'-CAGGAAACAGCTATGACC-3'
ATTTTATTTTGACTGATAGTGACCTGTTCGTTGCAACAAATTGATAAGCAATGCTTTCTTATAATGCCAA
CTTTGTACAAGAAAGTTGGCAACTCAAAGGGCTTAAGACCTGAGTGCAGGAACTTGTGCTTATTCAAGCA
GGTCTTGGTATTGAATCTCTTGGTGCACTGGTCGCATTGGTACCTCAGATCTCTGATGTGCCGTATTCGC
TCATGGCTCGACTTAGCTGTACTTGTGAAAAACGTTGCCGAGCAGAAGTTGCACTCAAACGGCTGTTCGC
CCATGTGGCGCACTCGTTCGTGTAGACGAGCCAGATACTTGGTGACGAACCGCTTGTCGCAGAACGTGCA
TGGAAAGTTCTTCTCACCCGTGTGGCGCACCATATGCGTCTTTAGGTTGTATGGAGTCTTAAAGACCCTT
CCGCACTTAGGGCACACCAGGGATTGCATTTTCCGAGCTGTCCTTTTTGCAGGGGGTACATTCTCAGCTG
CCACATCTTCTGGAGCTAATGCAAGGGGCTTTACTACCTTAATAGAGGGATACGTTGTAAGTAGTCTCAG
ATCGGTTCCAATTTGTATAAAGTTTCCCTTTTTTGGGCTTTTTGCATCGACTTTGTTAGGCAAGTTTTCA
TTTGCAAATGAAGGAGTCTCAATTAATGGATTTTTATGCTTAAATATTAAGGGGGTTTCCGAATCATAAG
GATTATGTGGTTCGTTTCTCCTATCCTCATGGGCGAGATTTAAATCAATATCGGATTCCTCTGCTTTTTT
GTCAAATGGATAGTTTTCTGAATCATATGA
