[The description below was written by a language model from this plasmid's Addgene catalogue record.]
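Description:
KHBD00075 is a Gateway entry-type clone built in the pDONR221 donor vector backbone (Invitrogen) and carrying the open reading frame of the Drosophila melanogaster gene CG17801 (FBgn0038550). The insert is recorded as 1035 bp in a backbone of about 2.5 kb once the donor cassette has been replaced. It was introduced by Gateway recombinational cloning, so the ORF is expected to sit between attL recombination sites generated by the BP reaction. The plasmid is maintained in E. coli as a high-copy plasmid under kanamycin selection. M13 forward and reverse primer sites flank the insert and are used to verify it by sequencing. No feature table accompanies the record, so the exact positions of the origin, resistance gene and recombination sites are not documented here.

As a donor/entry backbone, this plasmid has no promoter intended to drive expression of the insert in fly or other eukaryotic cells. It serves as a shuttle source from which the ORF can be moved by LR recombination into destination vectors of choice. The depositor notes that ORFs in this collection were cloned open-ended, without a stop codon. This permits in-frame C-terminal fusions to tags or functional domains supplied by the destination vector, and it also means that a stop codon must be provided downstream. The clone belongs to a collection associated with automated screening of protein–DNA interactions at Drosophila regulatory elements. This suggests its intended use is transfer into vectors for such interaction assays, although the record does not describe the function of the CG17801 product itself.
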