Addgene plasmid #34233: KHBD00075
Depositing lab: Bart Deplancke. Depositing organization: Swiss Federal Institute of Technology (EPFL). Publication: Automated protein-DNA interaction screening of Drosophila regulatory elements. Korneel Hens, Jean-Daniel Feuz, Alina Isakova, Antonina Lagovitina, Andreas Massouras, Julien Bryois, Patrick Callaerts, Susan E. Celniker, Bart Deplancke. Nat Methods. 2011 Oct 30;8(12):1065-70. 10.1038/nmeth.1763 PubMed 22037703.
Backbone
  Vector backbone: pDONR221
  Backbone manufacturer: Invitrogen
  Backbone size w/o insert (bp): 2536
  Vector type: Gateway Donor Vector
Growth in bacteria
  Bacterial resistance: Kanamycin, 50 μg/mL
  Growth temperature: 37°C
  Growth strain: DH5alpha
  Copy number: High Copy
Gene/Insert
  Gene/Insert name: CG17801 (alt names: FBgn0038550; CG17801)
  Species: D. melanogaster (fly)
  Insert size (bp): 1035
  Entrez Gene: CG17801 (a.k.a. Dmel_CG17801, Dmel\CG17801)
  Cloning method: Gateway Cloning
  Sequencing primers: 5′ M13F; 3′ M13R
Terms and licenses: Academic/Nonprofit Terms; Industry Terms: Not Available to Industry
Depositor comments: Please note that the ORFs in this collection were cloned open-ended (without a stop codon).
How to cite: KHBD00075 was a gift from Bart Deplancke (Addgene plasmid # 34233 ; http://n2t.net/addgene:34233 ; RRID:Addgene_34233)
